Addgene plasmid #188134: pMXS-IRES-BLAST flag-CAD R1398A R1403A R1404A
Purpose: Expresses C-terminal flag-tagged human CAD R1398A R1403A R1404A in mammalian cells
Depositing lab: Richard Possemato. Depositing organization: NYU Grossman School of Medicine. Publication: Allosteric regulation of CAD modulates de novo pyrimidine synthesis during the cell cycle. Shin J, Mir H, Khurram MA, Fujihara KM, Dynlacht BD, Cardozo TJ, Possemato R. Nat Metab. 2023 Feb 6. doi: 10.1038/s42255-023-00735-9. PubMed 36747088.
Backbone
  Vector backbone: pMXS-IRES-BLAST
  Backbone size w/o insert (bp): 5623
  Vector type: Mammalian Expression, Retroviral
  Selectable markers: Blasticidin
Growth in bacteria
  Bacterial resistance: Ampicillin, 100 μg/mL
  Growth temperature: 37°C
  Growth strain: NEB Stable
  Copy number: High Copy
Gene/Insert
  Gene/Insert name: CAD (alt name: carbamoyl-phosphate synthetase 2, aspartate transcarbamylase, and dihydroorotase)
  Species: H. sapiens (human)
  Insert size (bp): 6702
  Mutation: TCC -> AGT silent mutations at nt439-441 eliminating PAM site for sgRNA target sequence 5'-ATTGGGGTCCAAGAATGGCA-3' and CG -> GC mutations at nt6114-6115/6129-6130/6132-6133 for Arg1389/Arg1403/Arg1404 -> Ala mutations of CAD
  Entrez Gene: CAD (a.k.a. CDG1Z, DEE50, EIEE50, GATD4)
  Tag / fusion protein: Flag tag (N terminal on insert)
  Cloning method: Gibson Cloning
  Sequencing primers: 5′ AGTAGACGGCATCGCAGCTTGGATA; 3′ CGGAATTTACGTAGCGGCCGC
Terms and licenses: Academic/Nonprofit Terms; Industry Terms: Not Available to Industry
How to cite: pMXS-IRES-BLAST flag-CAD R1398A R1403A R1404A was a gift from Richard Possemato (Addgene plasmid # 188134 ; http://n2t.net/addgene:188134 ; RRID:Addgene_188134)
