[The description below was written by a language model from this plasmid's Addgene catalogue record and pLannotate feature annotations shown in this document.]
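Description:
pMXS-IRES-BLAST flag-CAD R1398A R1403A R1404A is a Moloney murine leukemia virus-based retroviral vector for stable expression of a mutant human CAD in mammalian cells. It is maintained in E. coli through a high-copy ColE1/pUC-type origin and an ampicillin resistance gene driven by the bla promoter. The sequenced plasmid is about 12.3 kb, consistent with a 5.6 kb backbone carrying a 6.7 kb insert.

The retroviral cassette is bounded by MMLV long terminal repeats. The 5′ LTR serves as the promoter, since no separate internal promoter is annotated. Downstream lie the packaging signal, a truncated gag segment lacking its start codon, and a pol fragment supplying a splice acceptor; together these support encapsidation and expression of the genomic RNA when gag, pol and env are provided in trans by packaging cells. The CAD open reading frame encodes the multifunctional enzyme carrying the glutamine amidotransferase, carbamoyl-phosphate synthetase, aspartate transcarbamylase and dihydroorotase activities of de novo pyrimidine synthesis. It is followed by an EMCV IRES and the blasticidin S deaminase gene, so one bicistronic transcript yields both CAD and the blasticidin selection marker.

The insert carries three arginine-to-alanine substitutions, plus silent changes that destroy the PAM of an sgRNA target. These silent changes make the cDNA resistant to Cas9 cutting, which suits re-expression in cells whose endogenous CAD has been targeted, in keeping with the associated study of allosteric CAD regulation. The record is inconsistent on two points: the Flag tag is called C-terminal in the purpose statement but N-terminal in the tag field, and the first mutated residue is given as R1398 in the name but Arg1389 in the mutation note. The Flag tag is not annotated separately in the feature table.
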