Features (pLannotate 1.2.2; 14 found; start..end, strand, type, name):
     22..615     +  LTR            LTR: long terminal repeat from Moloney murine leukemia virus
    678..877     +  misc_feature   MMLV Ψ: packaging signal of Moloney murine leukemia virus (MMLV)
    929..1017    +  misc_feature   MESV Ψ (fragment): packaging signal of murine embryonic stem cell virus
   1094..1510    +  CDS            gag (truncated): truncated Moloney murine leukemia virus (MMLV) gag gene lacking the start codon
   1520..1894    +  misc_feature   pol region: Moloney murine leukemia virus (MMLV) pol region containing the splice acceptor site
   1923..8597    +  CDS            CAD: PYR1_HUMAN - Experimental evidence at protein level: Swiss-Prot protein existence level 1. This protein is a 'fusion' protein encoding four enzymatic activities of the pyrimidine pathway (GATase, CPSase, ATCase and DHOase). From Homo sapiens (Human).
   8798..9260    +  misc_feature   IRES: internal ribosome entry site (IRES) of the encephalomyocarditis virus (EMCV)
   9280..9669    +  CDS            BSD: blasticidin S deaminase; Aspergillus terreus BSD; confers resistance to blasticidin
   9718..9839    +  LTR            3' LTR (ΔU3) (fragment): self-inactivating 3' long terminal repeat (LTR) from Moloney murine leukemia virus
   9840..10309   +  LTR            LTR: long terminal repeat from Moloney murine leukemia virus
  10375..10427   -  CDS            lacI (fragment): lac repressor; lacI; The lac repressor binds to the lac operator to inhibit transcription in E. coli. This inhibition can be relieved by adding lactose or isopropyl-β-D-thiogalactopyranoside (IPTG).
  10610..11198   -  rep_origin     ori: high-copy-number ColE1/pMB1/pBR322/pUC origin of replication
  11362..12222   -  CDS            AmpR: β-lactamase; bla; confers resistance to ampicillin, carbenicillin, and related antibiotics
  12223..12327   -  promoter       AmpR promoter: bla
>Addgene plasmid #188134 | pMXS-IRES-BLAST flag-CAD R1398A R1403A R1404A | addgene full sequence | sequence record 372277 | Addgene NGS Result
CCCGAAAAGTGCCACCTGCATAATGAAAGACCCCACCTGTAGGTTTGGCAAGCTAGCTTAAGTAACGCCA
TTTTGCAAGGCATGGAAAAATACATAACTGAGAATAGAAAAGTTCAGATCAAGGTCAGGAACAGATGGAA
CAGCTGAATATGGGCCAAACAGGATATCTGTGGTAAGCAGTTCCTGCCCCGGCTCAGGGCCAAGAACAGA
TGGAACAGCTGAATATGGGCCAAACAGGATATCTGTGGTAAGCAGTTCCTGCCCCGGCTCAGGGCCAAGA
ACAGATGGTCCCCAGATGCGGTCCAGCCCTCAGCAGTTTCTAGAGAACCATCAGATGTTTCCAGGGTGCC
CCAAGGACCTGAAATGACCCTGTGCCTTATTTGAACTAACCAATCAGTTCGCTTCTCGCTTCTGTTCGCG
CGCTTCTGCTCCCCGAGCTCAATAAAAGAGCCCACAACCCCTCACTCGGCGCGCCAGTCCTCCGATTGAC
TGAGTCGCCCGGGTACCCGTGTATCCAATAAACCCTCTTGCAGTTGCATCCGACTTGTGGTCTCGCTGTT
CCTTGGGAGGGTCTCCTCTGAGTGATTGACTACCCGTCAGCGGGGGTCTTTCATTTGGGGGCTCGTCCGG
GATCGGGAGACCCCTGCCCAGGGACCACCGACCCACCACCGGGAGGTAAGCTGGCCAGCAACTTATCTGT
GTCTGTCCGATTGTCTAGTGTCTATGACTGATTTTATGCGCCTGCGTCGGTACTAGTTAGCTAACTAGCT
CTGTATCTGGCGGACCCGTGGTGGAACTGACGAGTTCGGAACACCCGGCCGCAACCCTGGGAGACGTCCC
AGGGACTTCGGGGGCCGTTTTTGTGGCCCGACCTGAGTCCAAAAATCCCGATCGTTTTGGACTCTTTGGT
GCACCCCCCTAATAGGAGGGATATGTGGTTCTGGTAGGAGACGAGAACCTAAAACAGTTCCCGCCTCCGT
CTGAATTTTTGCTTTCGGTTTGGGACCGAAGCCGCGCCGCGCGTCTTGTCTGCTGCAGCATCGTTCTGTG
TTGTCTCTGTCTGACTGTGTTTCTGTATTTGTCTGAAAATTAGGGCCAGACTGTTACCACTCCCTTAAGT
TTGACCTTAGGTCACTGGAAAGATGTCGAGCGGATCGCTCACAACCAGTCGGTAGATGTCAAGAAGAGAC
GTTGGGTTACCTTCTGCTCTGCAGAATGGCCAACCTTTAACGTCGGATGGCCGCGAGACGGCACCTTTAA
CCGAGACCTCATCACCCAGGTTAAGATCAAGGTCTTTTCACCTGGCCCGCATGGACACCCAGACCAGGTC
CCCTACATCGTGACCTGGGAAGCCTTGGCTTTTGACCCCCCTCCCTGGGTCAAGCCCTTTGTACACCCTA
AGCCTCCGCCTCCTCTTCCTCCATCCGCCCCGTCTCTCCCCCTTGAACCTCCTCGTTCGACCCCGCCTCG
ATCCTCCCTTTATCCAGCCCTCACTCCTTCTCTAGGCGCCCCCATATGGCCATATGAGATCTTATATGGG
GCACCCCCGCCCCTTGTAAACTTCCCTGACCCTGACATGACAAGAGTTACTAACAGCCCCTCTCTCCAAG
CTCACTTACAGGCTCTCTACTTAGTCCAGCACGAAGTCTGGAGACCTCTGGCGGCAGCCTACCAAGAACA
ACTGGACCGACCGGTGGTACCTCACCCTTACCGAGTCGGCGACACAGTGTGGGTCCGCCGACACCAGACT
AAGAACCTAGAACCTCGCTGGAAAGGACCTTACACAGTCCTGCTGACCACCCCCACCGCCCTCAAAGTAG
ACGGCATCGCAGCTTGGATACACGCCGCCCACGTGAAGGCTGCCGACCCCGGGGGTGGACCATCCTCTAG
ACTGCCGGATCTAGCTAGTTAATTAAGGATCCATGGCGGCCCTAGTGTTGGAGGACGGGTCGGTCCTGCG
GGGCCAGCCCTTTGGGGCCGCCGTGTCGACTGCCGGGGAAGTGGTGTTTCAAACCGGCATGGTCGGCTAC
CCCGAGGCCCTCACTGATCCCTCCTACAAGGCACAGATCTTAGTGCTCACCTATCCTCTGATCGGCAACT
ATGGCATCCCCCCAGATGAAATGGATGAGTTCGGTCTCTGCAAGTGGTTTGAATCCTCGGGCATCCACGT
AGCAGCACTGGTAGTGGGAGAGTGCTGTCCTACTCCCAGCCACTGGAGTGCCACCCGCACCCTGCATGAG
TGGCTGCAGCAGCATGGCATCCCTGGCTTGCAAGGAGTAGACACTCGGGAGCTGACCAAGAAGTTGCGGG
AACAGGGGTCTCTGCTGGGGAAGCTGGTCCAGAATGGAACAGAACCTTCAAGTCTGCCATTCTTGGACCC
CAATGCCCGCCCCCTGGTACCAGAGGTCTCCATTAAGACTCCACGGGTATTCAATACAGGGGGTGCCCCT
CGGATCCTTGCTTTGGACTGTGGCCTCAAGTATAATCAGATCCGATGCCTCTGCCAGCGTGGGGCTGAGG
TCACTGTGGTACCCTGGGACCATGCACTAGACAGCCAAGAGTATGAGGGTCTCTTCTTAAGTAATGGGCC
TGGTGACCCTGCCTCCTATCCCAGTGTCGTATCCACACTGAGCCGTGTTTTATCTGAGCCTAATCCCCGA
CCTGTCTTTGGGATCTGCCTGGGACACCAGCTATTGGCCTTAGCCATTGGGGCCAAGACTTACAAGATGA
GATATGGGAACCGAGGCCATAACCAGCCCTGCTTGTTGGTGGGCTCTGGGCGCTGCTTTCTGACATCCCA
GAACCATGGGTTTGCTGTGGAGACAGACTCACTGCCAGCAGACTGGGCTCCTCTCTTCACCAACGCCAAT
GATGGTTCCAATGAAGGCATTGTGCACAACAGCTTGCCTTTCTTCAGTGTCCAGTTTCACCCAGAGCACC
AAGCTGGCCCTTCAGATATGGAACTGCTTTTCGATATCTTTCTGGAAACTGTGAAAGAGGCCACAGCTGG
GAACCCTGGGGGCCAGACAGTTAGAGAGCGGCTGACTGAGCGCCTCTGTCCCCCTGGGATTCCCACTCCC
GGCTCTGGACTTCCACCACCACGAAAGGTTCTGATCCTGGGCTCAGGGGGCCTCTCCATTGGCCAAGCTG
GAGAATTTGACTACTCGGGCTCTCAGGCAATTAAGGCCCTGAAGGAGGAAAACATCCAGACGTTGCTGAT
CAACCCCAATATTGCCACAGTGCAGACCTCCCAGGGGCTGGCCGACAAGGTCTATTTTCTTCCCATAACA
CCTCATTATGTAACCCAGGTGATACGTAATGAACGCCCCGATGGTGTGTTACTGACTTTTGGGGGCCAGA
CTGCTCTGAACTGTGGTGTGGAGCTGACCAAGGCCGGGGTGCTGGCTCGGTATGGGGTCCGGGTCCTGGG
CACACCAGTGGAGACCATTGAGCTGACCGAGGATCGACGGGCCTTTGCTGCCAGAATGGCAGAGATCGGA
GAGCATGTGGCCCCGAGCGAGGCAGCAAATTCTCTTGAACAGGCCCAGGCAGCCGCTGAACGGCTGGGGT
ACCCTGTGCTAGTGCGTGCAGCCTTTGCCCTGGGTGGCCTGGGCTCTGGCTTTGCCTCTAACAGGGAGGA
GCTCTCTGCTCTCGTGGCCCCAGCTTTTGCCCATACCAGCCAAGTGCTAGTAGACAAGTCTCTGAAGGGA
TGGAAGGAGATTGAGTACGAGGTGGTGAGAGACGCCTATGGCAACTGTGTCACGGTGTGTAACATGGAGA
ACTTGGACCCACTGGGCATCCACACTGGTGAGTCCATAGTGGTGGCCCCTAGCCAGACACTGAATGACAG
GGAGTATCAGCTCCTGAGGCAGACAGCTATCAAGGTGACCCAGCACCTGGGAATTGTTGGGGAGTGCAAT
GTGCAGTATGCCTTGAACCCTGAGTCTGAGCAGTATTACATCATTGAAGTGAATGCCAGGCTCTCTCGCA
GCTCTGCCCTGGCCAGTAAGGCCACAGGTTATCCACTGGCTTATGTGGCAGCCAAGCTAGCATTGGGCAT
CCCTTTGCCTGAGCTCAGGAACTCTGTGACAGGGGGTACAGCAGCCTTTGAACCCAGCGTGGATTATTGT
GTGGTGAAGATTCCTCGATGGGACCTTAGCAAGTTCCTGCGAGTCAGCACAAAGATTGGGAGCTGCATGA
AGAGCGTTGGTGAAGTCATGGGCATTGGGCGTTCATTTGAGGAGGCCTTCCAGAAGGCCCTGCGCATGGT
GGATGAGAACTGTGTGGGCTTTGATCACACAGTGAAACCAGTCAGCGATATGGAGTTGGAGACTCCAACA
GATAAGCGGATTTTTGTGGTGGCAGCTGCTTTGTGGGCTGGTTATTCAGTGGACCGCCTGTATGAGCTCA
CACGCATCGACCGCTGGTTCCTGCACCGAATGAAGCGTATCATCGCACATGCCCAGCTGCTAGAACAACA
CCGTGGACAGCCTTTGCCGCCAGACCTGCTGCAACAGGCCAAGTGTCTTGGCTTCTCAGACAAACAGATT
GCCCTTGCAGTTCTGAGCACAGAGCTGGCTGTTCGCAAGCTGCGTCAGGAACTGGGGATCTGTCCAGCAG
TGAAACAGATTGACACAGTTGCAGCTGAGTGGCCAGCCCAGACAAATTACCTATACCTAACGTATTGGGG
CACCACCCATGACCTCACCTTTCGAACACCTCATGTCCTAGTCCTTGGCTCTGGCGTCTACCGTATTGGC
TCTAGCGTTGAATTTGACTGGTGTGCTGTAGGCTGCATCCAGCAGCTCCGAAAGATGGGATATAAGACCA
TCATGGTGAACTATAACCCAGAGACAGTCAGCACCGACTATGACATGTGTGATCGACTCTACTTTGATGA
GATCTCTTTTGAGGTGGTGATGGACATCTATGAGCTCGAGAACCCTGAAGGTGTGATCCTATCCATGGGT
GGACAGCTGCCCAACAACATGGCCATGGCGTTGCATCGGCAGCAGTGCCGGGTGCTGGGCACCTCCCCTG
AAGCCATTGACTCGGCTGAGAACCGTTTCAAGTTTTCCCGGCTCCTTGACACCATTGGTATCAGCCAGCC
TCAGTGGAGGGAGCTCAGTGACCTCGAGTCTGCTCGCCAATTCTGCCAGACCGTGGGGTACCCCTGTGTG
GTGCGCCCCTCCTATGTGCTGAGCGGTGCTGCTATGAATGTGGCCTACACGGATGGAGACCTGGAGCGCT
TCCTGAGCAGCGCAGCAGCCGTCTCCAAAGAGCATCCCGTGGTCATCTCCAAGTTCATCCAGGAGGCTAA
GGAGATTGACGTGGATGCCGTGGCCTCTGATGGTGTGGTGGCAGCCATCGCCATCTCTGAGCATGTGGAG
AATGCAGGTGTGCATTCAGGTGATGCGACGCTGGTGACCCCCCCACAAGATATCACTGCCAAAACCCTGG
AGCGGATCAAAGCCATTGTGCATGCTGTGGGCCAGGAGCTACAGGTCACAGGACCCTTCAATCTGCAGCT
CATTGCCAAGGATGACCAGCTGAAAGTTATTGAATGCAACGTACGTGTCTCTCGCTCCTTCCCCTTCGTT
TCCAAGACACTGGGTGTGGACCTAGTAGCCTTGGCCACGCGGGTCATCATGGGGGAAGAAGTGGAACCTG
TGGGGCTAATGACTGGTTCTGGAGTTGTGGGAGTAAAGGTGCCTCAGTTCTCCTTCTCCCGCTTGGCGGG
TGCTGACGTGGTGTTGGGTGTGGAAATGACCAGTACTGGGGAGGTGGCCGGCTTTGGGGAGAGCCGCTGT
GAGGCATACCTCAAGGCCATGCTAAGCACTGGCTTTAAGATCCCCAAGAAGAATATCCTGCTGACCATTG
GCAGCTATAAGAACAAAAGCGAGCTGCTCCCAACTGTGCGGCTACTGGAGAGCCTGGGCTACAGCCTCTA
TGCCAGTCTCGGCACAGCTGACTTCTACACTGAGCATGGCGTCAAGGTAACAGCTGTGGACTGGCACTTT
GAGGAGGCTGTGGATGGTGAGTGCCCACCACAGCGGAGCATCCTGGAGCAGCTAGCTGAGAAAAACTTTG
AGCTGGTGATTAACCTGTCAATGGCTGGAGCTGGGGGCGCGGCTCTCTCTTCCTTTGTCACCAAGGGCTA
CCGCACCCGACGCTTGGCCGCTGACTTCTCCGTGCCCCTAATCATCGATATCAAGTGCACCAAACTCTTT
GTGGAGGCCCTAGGCCAGATCGGGCCAGCCCCTCCTTTGAAGGTGCATGTTGACTGTATGACCTCCCAAA
AGCTTGTGCGACTGCCGGGATTGATTGATGTCCATGTGCACCTGCGGGAACCAGGTGGGACACATAAGGA
GGACTTTGCTTCAGGCACAGCCGCTGCCCTGGCTGGGGGTATCACCATGGTGTGTGCCATGCCTAATACC
CGGCCCCCCATCATTGACGCCCCTGCTCTGGCCCTGGCCCAGAAGCTGGCAGAGGCTGGCGCCCGGTGCG
ACTTTGCGCTATTCCTTGGGGCCTCGTCTGAAAATGCAGGAACCTTGGGCACCGTGGCCGGGTCTGCAGC
CGGGCTGAAGCTTTACCTCAATGAGACCTTCTCTGAGCTGCGGCTGGACAGCGTGGTCCAGTGGATGGAG
CATTTCGAGACATGGCCCTCCCACCTCCCCATTGTGGCTCACGCGGAGCAGCAAACCGTGGCTGCTGTCC
TCATGGTGGCTCAGCTCACTCAGCGCTCAGTGCACATATGTCACGTGGCACGGAAGGAGGAGATCCTGCT
AATTAAAGCTGCAAAGGCACGGGGCTTGCCAGTGACCTGCGAGGTGGCTCCCCACCACCTGTTCCTAAGC
CATGATGACCTGGAGCGCCTGGGGCCTGGGAAGGGGGAGGTCCGGCCTGAGCTTGGCTCCCGCCAGGATG
TGGAAGCCCTGTGGGAGAACATGGCTGTCATCGACTGCTTTGCCTCAGACCATGCTCCCCATACCTTGGA
GGAGAAGTGTGGGTCCAGGCCCCCACCTGGGTTCCCAGGGTTAGAGACCATGCTGCCACTACTCCTGACG
GCTGTAAGCGAGGGCCGGCTCAGCCTGGACGACCTGCTGCAGCGATTGCACCACAATCCTCGGCGCATCT
TTCACCTGCCTCCGCAGGAGGACACCTATGTGGAGGTGGATCTGGAGCATGAGTGGACAATTCCCAGCCA
CATGCCCTTCTCCAAGGCCCACTGGACACCTTTTGAAGGGCAGAAAGTGAAGGGCACCGTCCGCCGTGTG
GTCCTGCGAGGGGAGGTTGCCTATATCGATGGGCAGGTTCTGGTACCCCCGGGCTATGGACAGGATGTAC
GGAAGTGGCCACAGGGGGCTGTTCCTCAGCTCCCACCCTCAGCCCCTGCCACTAGTGAGATGACCACGAC
ACCTGAAAGACCCCGCCGTGGCATCCCAGGGCTTCCTGATGGCCGCTTCCATCTGCCGCCCCGAATCCAT
CGAGCCTCCGACCCAGGTTTGCCAGCTGAGGAGCCAAAGGAGAAGTCCTCTCGGAAGGTAGCCGAGCCAG
AGCTGATGGGAACCCCTGATGGCACCTGCTACCCTCCACCACCAGTACCGAGACAGGCATCTCCCCAGAA
CCTGGGGACCCCTGGCTTGCTGCACCCCCAGACCTCACCCCTGCTGCACTCATTAGTGGGCCAACATATC
CTGTCCGTCCAGCAGTTCACCAAGGATCAGATGTCTCACCTGTTCAATGTGGCACACACACTGCGTATGA
TGGTGCAGAAGGAGCGGAGCCTCGACATCCTGAAGGGGAAGGTCATGGCCTCCATGTTCTATGAAGTGAG
CACACGGACCAGCAGCTCCTTTGCAGCAGCCATGGCCCGGCTGGGAGGTGCTGTGCTCAGCTTCTCGGAA
GCCACATCGTCCGTCCAGAAGGGCGAATCCCTGGCTGACTCCGTGCAGACCATGAGCTGCTATGCCGACG
TCGTCGTGCTCCGGCACCCCCAGCCTGGAGCAGTGGAGCTGGCCGCCAAGCACTGCCGGAGGCCAGTGAT
CAATGCTGGGGATGGGGTCGGAGAGCACCCCACCCAGGCCCTGCTGGACATCTTCACCATCCGTGAGGAG
CTGGGAACTGTCAATGGCATGACGATCACGATGGTGGGTGACCTGAAGCACGGACGCACAGTACATTCCC
TGGCCTGCCTGCTCACCCAGTATCGTGTCAGCCTGCGCTACGTGGCACCTCCCAGCCTGCGCATGCCACC
CACTGTGCGGGCCTTCGTGGCCTCCCGCGGCACCAAGCAGGAGGAATTCGAGAGCATTGAGGAGGCGCTG
CCTGACACTGATGTGCTCTACATGACTCGAATCCAGAAGGAACGATTTGGCTCTACCCAGGAGTACGAAG
CTTGCTTTGGTCAGTTCATCCTCACTCCCCACATCATGACCCGGGCCAAGAAGAAGATGGTGGTGATGCA
CCCGATGCCCCGTGTCAACGAGATAAGCGTGGAAGTGGACTCGGATCCCCGCGCAGCCTACTTCCGCCAG
GCTGAGAACGGCATGTACATCCGCATGGCTCTGTTAGCCACCGTGCTGGGCCGTTTCGACTACAAAGACG
ATGACGACAAGTAGGAATTCCTGCAGGCCTCGAGGGCCGGCGCGCCGCGGCCGCTACGTAAATTCCGCCC
CCCCCCCCCCTCTCCCTCCCCCCCCCCTAACGTTACTGGCCGAAGCCGCTTGGAATAAGGCCGGTGTGCG
TTTGTCTATATGTTATTTTCCACCATATTGCCGTCTTTTGGCAATGTGAGGGCCCGGAAACCTGGCCCTG
TCTTCTTGACGAGCATTCCTAGGGGTCTTTCCCCTCTCGCCAAAGGAATGCAAGGTCTGTTGAATGTCGT
GAAGGAAGCAGTTCCTCTGGAAGCTTCTTGAAGACAAACAACGTCTGTAGCGACCCTTTGCAGGCAGCGG
AACCCCCCACCTGGCGACAGGTGCCTCTGCGGCCAAAAGCCACGTGTATAAGATACACCTGCAAAGGCGG
CACAACCCCAGTGCCACGTTGTGAGTTGGATAGTTGTGGAAAGAGTCAAATGGCTCTCCTCAAGCGTATT
CAACAAGGGGCTGAAGGATGCCCAGAAGGTACCCCATTGTATGGGATCTGATCTGGGGCCTCGGTGCACA
TGCTTTACATGTGTTTAGTCGAGGTTAAAAAAACGTCTAGGCCCCCCGAACCACGGGGACGTGGTTTTCC
TTTGAAAAACACGATGATAATATGGCCACAACCATGGTTCCTTTGTCTCAAGAAGAATCCACCCTCATTG
AAAGAGCAACGGCTACAATCAACAGCATCCCCATCTCTGAAGACTACAGCGTCGCCAGCGCAGCTCTCTC
TAGCGACGGCCGCATCTTCACTGGTGTCAATGTATATCATTTTACTGGGGGACCTTGTGCAGAACTCGTG
GTGCTGGGCACTGCTGCTGCTGCGGCAGCTGGCAACCTGACTTGTATCGTCGCGATCGGAAATGAGAACA
GGGGCATCTTGAGCCCCTGCGGACGGTGCCGACAGGTGCTTCTCGATCTGCATCCTGGGATCAAAGCCAT
AGTGAAGGACAGTGATGGACAGCCGACGGCAGTTGGGATTCGTGAATTGCTGCCCTCTGGTTATGTGTGG
GAGGGCTAAGTCGACGATAAAATAAAAGATTTTATTTAGTCTCCAGAAAAAGGGGGGAATGAAAGACCCC
ACCTGTAGGTTTGGCAAGCTAGCTTAAGTAACGCCATTTTGCAAGGCATGGAAAAATACATAACTGAGAA
TAGAGAAGTTCAGATCAAGGTCAGGAACAGATGGAACAGCTGAATATGGGCCAAACAGGATATCTGTGGT
AAGCAGTTCCTGCCCCGGCTCAGGGCCAAGAACAGATGGAACAGCTGAATATGGGCCAAACAGGATATCT
GTGGTAAGCAGTTCCTGCCCCGGCTCAGGGCCAAGAACAGATGGTCCCCAGATGCGGTCCAGCCCTCAGC
AGTTTCTAGAGAACCATCAGATGTTTCCAGGGTGCCCCAAGGACCTGAAATGACCCTGTGCCTTATTTGA
ACTAACCAATCAGTTCGCTTCTCGCTTCTGTTCGCGCGCTTCTGCTCCCCGAGCTCAATAAAAGAGCCCA
CAACCCCTCACTCGGGGCGCCAGTCCTCCGATTGACTGAGTCGCCCGGGTACCCGTGTATCCAATAAACC
CTCTTGCAGTTGCATCCGACTTGTGGTCTCGCTGTTCCTTGGGAGGGTCTCCTCTGAGTGATTGACTACC
CGTCAGCGGGGGTCTTTCACATGCAGCATGTATCAAAATTAATTTGGTTTTTTTTCTTAAGTATTTACAT
TAAATGGCCATAGTTGCATTAATGAATCGGCCAACGCGCGGGGAGAGGCGGTTTGCGTATTGGGCGCTCT
TCCGCTTCCTCGCTCACTGACTCGCTGCGCTCGGTCGTTCGGCTGCGGCGAGCGGTATCAGCTCACTCAA
AGGCGGTAATACGGTTATCCACAGAATCAGGGGATAACGCAGGAAAGAACATGTGAGCAAAAGGCCAGCA
AAAGGCCAGGAACCGTAAAAAGGCCGCGTTGCTGGCGTTTTTCCATAGGCTCCGCCCCCCTGACGAGCAT
CACAAAAATCGACGCTCAAGTCAGAGGTGGCGAAACCCGACAGGACTATAAAGATACCAGGCGTTTCCCC
CTGGAAGCTCCCTCGTGCGCTCTCCTGTTCCGACCCTGCCGCTTACCGGATACCTGTCCGCCTTTCTCCC
TTCGGGAAGCGTGGCGCTTTCTCATAGCTCACGCTGTAGGTATCTCAGTTCGGTGTAGGTCGTTCGCTCC
AAGCTGGGCTGTGTGCACGAACCCCCCGTTCAGCCCGACCGCTGCGCCTTATCCGGTAACTATCGTCTTG
AGTCCAACCCGGTAAGACACGACTTATCGCCACTGGCAGCAGCCACTGGTAACAGGATTAGCAGAGCGAG
GTATGTAGGCGGTGCTACAGAGTTCTTGAAGTGGTGGCCTAACTACGGCTACACTAGAAGAACAGTATTT
GGTATCTGCGCTCTGCTGAAGCCAGTTACCTTCGGAAAAAGAGTTGGTAGCTCTTGATCCGGCAAACAAA
CCACCGCTGGTAGCGGTGGTTTTTTTGTTTGCAAGCAGCAGATTACGCGCAGAAAAAAAGGATCTCAAGA
AGATCCTTTGATCTTTTCTACGGGGTCTGACGCTCAGTGGAACGAAAACTCACGTTAAGGGATTTTGGTC
ATGAGATTATCAAAAAGGATCTTCACCTAGATCCTTTTGCGGCCGGCCGCAAATCAATCTAAAGTATATA
TGAGTAAACTTGGTCTGACAGTTACCAATGCTTAATCAGTGAGGCACCTATCTCAGCGATCTGTCTATTT
CGTTCATCCATAGTTGCCTGACTCCCCGTCGTGTAGATAACTACGATACGGGAGGGCTTACCATCTGGCC
CCAGTGCTGCAATGATACCGCGAGACCCACGCTCACCGGCTCCAGATTTATCAGCAATAAACCAGCCAGC
CGGAAGGGCCGAGCGCAGAAGTGGTCCTGCAACTTTATCCGCCTCCATCCAGTCTATTAATTGTTGCCGG
GAAGCTAGAGTAAGTAGTTCGCCAGTTAATAGTTTGCGCAACGTTGTTGCCATTGCTACAGGCATCGTGG
TGTCACGCTCGTCGTTTGGTATGGCTTCATTCAGCTCCGGTTCCCAACGATCAAGGCGAGTTACATGATC
CCCCATGTTGTGCAAAAAAGCGGTTAGCTCCTTCGGTCCTCCGATCGTTGTCAGAAGTAAGTTGGCCGCA
GTGTTATCACTCATGGTTATGGCAGCACTGCATAATTCTCTTACTGTCATGCCATCCGTAAGATGCTTTT
CTGTGACTGGTGAGTACTCAACCAAGTCATTCTGAGAATAGTGTATGCGGCGACCGAGTTGCTCTTGCCC
GGCGTCAATACGGGATAATACCGCGCCACATAGCAGAACTTTAAAAGTGCTCATCATTGGAAAACGTTCT
TCGGGGCGAAAACTCTCAAGGATCTTACCGCTGTTGAGATCCAGTTCGATGTAACCCACTCGTGCACCCA
ACTGATCTTCAGCATCTTTTACTTTCACCAGCGTTTCTGGGTGAGCAAAAACAGGAAGGCAAAATGCCGC
AAAAAAGGGAATAAGGGCGACACGGAAATGTTGAATACTCATACTCTTCCTTTTTCAATATTATTGAAGC
ATTTATCAGGGTTATTGTCTCATGAGCGGATACATATTTGAATGTATTTAGAAAAATAAACAAATAGGGG
TTCCGCGCACATTTC
